>Addgene plasmid #108339 | pML2(−)WR | addgene full sequence | sequence record 209534 | Addgene NGS Result
AGCGAGGAAGCGGAAGAGCGCCCAATACGCAAACCGCCTCTCCCCGCGCGTTGGCCGATTCATTAATGCA
GCTGGCACGACAGGTTTCCCGACTGGAAAGCGGGCAGTGATGCCCTCGAGCACCTGCATATTACGGGAGA
GAGACCAAGCTTTGATCGGCACGTAAGAGGTTCCAACTTTCACCATAATGAAATAAGATCACTACCGGGC
GTATTTTTTGAGTTATCGAGATTTTCAGGAGCTAAGGAAGCTAAAATGTCACATCTCGCAGAACTGGTTG
CCAGTGCGAAGGCGGCCATTAGCCAGGCGTCAGATGTTGCCGCGTTAGATAATGTGCGCGTCGAATATTT
GGGTAAAAAAGGGCACTTAACCCTTCAGATGACGACCCTGCGTGAGCTGCCGCCAGAAGAGCGTCCGGCA
GCTGGTGCGGTTATCAACGAAGCGAAAGAGCAGGTTCAGCAGGCGCTGAATGCGCGTAAAGCGGAACTGG
AAAGCGCTGCACTGAATGCGCGTCTGGCGGCGGAAACGATTGATGTCTCTCTGCCAGGTCGTCGCATTGA
AAACGGCGGTCTGCATCCGGTTACCCGTACCATCGACCGTATCGAAAGTTTCTTCGGTGAGCTTGGCTTT
ACCGTGGCAACCGGGCCGGAAATCGAAGACGATTATCATAACTTCGATGCTCTGAACATTCCTGGTCACC
ACCCGGCGCGCGCTGACCACGACACTTTCTGGTTTGACACTACCCGCCTGCTGCGTACCCAGACCTCTGG
CGTACAGATCCGCACCATGAAAGCCCAGCAGCCACCGATTCGTATCATCGCGCCTGGCCGTGTTTATCGT
AACGACTACGACCAGACTCACACGCCGATGTTCCATCAGATGGAAGGTCTGATTGTTGATACCAACATCA
GCTTTACCAACCTGAAAGGCACGCTGCACGACTTCCTGCGTAACTTCTTTGAGGAAGATTTGCAGATTCG
CTTCCGTCCTTCCTACTTCCCGTTTGCTGAACCTTCTGCAGAAGTGGACGTCATGGGTAAAAACGGTAAA
TGGCTGGAAGTGCTGGGCTGCGGGATGGTGCATCCGAACGTGTTGCGTAACGTTGGCATCGACCCGGAAG
TTTACTCTGGTTTCGGGTTCGGGATGGGGATGGAGCGTCTGACTATGTTGCGTTACGGCGTCACCGACCT
GCGTTCATTCTTCGAAAACGATCTGCGTTTCCTCAAACAGTTTAAATAATAAAAGCTTGGTCTCTCGCTT
ACGTGAGACGGCCGGTTAGCGGCCGCAATCCGGCCGTCTCTAATGAGCTGCAGGTGCCATGGACACTGGC
GAATGGG
[124 nt withheld, positions 1338-1461]
C
[91 nt withheld, positions 1463-1553]
A
[49 nt withheld, positions 1555-1603]
CCTTTGACGTTGGAGTCCACGTTCTTT
[37 nt withheld, positions 1631-1667]
ACCCTATCTCGGTCTATTCTTTTGATTTATAAGGGATTTTGCCGATTTCGGCCTATTGGTTAAAAAATGA
GCTGATTTAACAAAAATTTAACGCGAATTTTAACAAAATATTAACGCTTACAATTTAGGTGGCACTTTTC
GGGGAAATGTGCGCGGAACCCCTATTTGTTTATTTTTCTAAATACATTCAAATATGTATCCGCTCATGAA
TTAATTCTTAGAAAAACTCATCGAGCATCAAATGAAACTGCAATTTATTCATATCAGGATTATCAATACC
ATATTTTTGAAAAAGCCGTTTCTGTAATGAAGGAGAAAACTCACCGAGGCAGTTCCATAGGATGGCAAGA
TCCTGGTATCGGTCTGCGATTCCGACTCGTCCAACATCAATACAACCTATTAATTTCCCCTCGTCAAAAA
TAAGGTTATCAAGTGAGAAATCACCATGAGTGACGACTGAATCCGGTGAGAATGGCAAAAGTTTATGCAT
TTCTTTCCAGACTTGTTCAACAGGCCAGCCATTACGCTCGTCATCAAAATCACTCGCATCAACCAAACCG
TTATTCATTCGTGATTGCGCCTGAGCCAAACGAAATACGCGATCGCTGTTAAAAGGACAATTACAAACAG
GAATCGAATGCAACCGGCGCAGGAACACTGCCAGCGCATCAACAATATTTTCACCTGAATCAGGATATTC
TTCTAATACCTGGAATGCTGTTTTCCCGGGGATCGCAGTGGTGAGTAACCATGCATCATCAGGAGTACGG
ATAAAATGCTTGATGGTCGGAAGAGGCATAAATTCCGTCAGCCAGTTTAGTCTGACCATCTCATCTGTAA
CATCATTGGCAACGCTACCTTTGCCATGTTTCAGAAACAACTCTGGCGCATCGGGCTTCCCATACAATCG
ATAGATTGTCGCACCTGATTGCCCGACATTATCGCGAGCCCATTTATACCCATATAAATCAGCATCCATG
TTGGAATTTAATCGCGGCCTAGAGCAAGACGTTTCCCGTTGAATATGGCTCATAACACCCCTTGTATTAC
TGTTTATGTAAGCAGACAGTTTTATTGTTCATGACCAAAATCCCTTAACGTGAGTTTTCGTTCCACTGAG
CGTCAGACCCCGTAGCGGTCTGTCAGACCAAGTTTACTCATATATACTTTAGATTGATTTAAAACTTCAT
TTTTAATTTAAAAGGATCTAGGTGAAGATCCTTTTTGATAATCTCATGACCAAAATCCCTTAACGTGAGT
TTTCGTTCCACTGAGCGTCAGACCCCGTAGAAAAGATCAAAGGATCTTCTTGAGATCCTTTTTTTCTGCG
CGTAATCTGCTGCTTGCAAACAAAAAAACCACCGCTACCAGCGGTGGTTTGTTTGCCGGATCAAGAGCTA
CCAACTCTTTTTCCGAAGGTAACTGGCTTCAGCAGAGCGCAGATACCAAATACTGTTCTTCTAGTGTAGC
CGTAGTTAGGACACCACTTCAAGAACTCTGTAGCACCGCCTACATACCTCGCTCTGCTAATCCTGTTACC
AGTGGCTGCTGCCAGTGGCGATAAGTCGTGTCTTACCGGGTTGGACTCAAGACGATAGTTACCGGATAAG
GCGCAGCGGTCGGGCTGAACGGGGGGTTCGTGCACACAGCCCAGCTTGGAGCGAACGACCTACACCGAAC
TGAGATACCTACAGCGTGAGCTATGAGAAAGCGCCACGCTTCCCGAAGGGAGAAAGGCGGACAGGTATCC
GGTAAGCGGCAGGGTCGGAACAGGAGAGCGCACGAGGGAGCTTCCAGGGGGAAACGCCTGGTATCTTTAT
AGTCCTGTCGGGTTTCGCCACCTCTGACTTGAGCGTCGATTTTTGTGATGCTCGTCAGGGGGGCGGAGCC
TATGGAAAAACGCCAGCAACGCGGCCTTTTTACGGTTCCTGGCCTTTTGCTGGCCTTTTGCTCACATGTT
CTTTCCTGCGTTATCCCCTGATTCTGTGGATAACCGTATTACCGCCTTTGAGTTAGCTGATACCGCTCGC
CGCAGCCGAACGACCGAGCGCAGCGAGTCAGTG
Features (pLannotate 1.2.2; 7 found; start..end, strand, type, name):
     18..110     +  CDS            lacI (fragment): lac repressor; lacI; The lac repressor binds to the lac operator to inhibit transcription in E. coli. This inhibition can be relieved by adding lactose or isopropyl-β-D-thiogalactopyranoside (IPTG).
    153..255     +  promoter       cat promoter: promoter of the E. coli cat gene encoding chloramphenicol acetyltransferase
    256..1236    +  CDS            pheS: SYFA_ECOLI - Experimental evidence at protein level: Swiss-Prot protein existence level 1. From Escherichia coli (strain K12).
   1338..1766    +  rep_origin     f1 ori (sequence partly withheld): f1 bacteriophage origin of replication; arrow indicates direction of (+) strand synthesis
   1819..1876    +  promoter       AmpR promoter (fragment): bla
   1885..2700    -  CDS            KanR: aminoglycoside phosphotransferase; aph(3')-Ia; confers resistance to kanamycin in bacteria or G418 (Geneticin®) in eukaryotes
   2977..3565    +  rep_origin     ori: high-copy-number ColE1/pMB1/pBR322/pUC origin of replication
