[The description below was written by a language model from this plasmid's Addgene catalogue record and pLannotate feature annotations shown in this document.]
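Description:
pML2(−)WR is an empty Level-2 shuttle vector from the MIDAS (Modular DNA Assembly System) synthetic-biology toolkit, built on a pUC19 backbone and maintained in E. coli. The sequenced plasmid is about 3.7 kb and replicates from the high-copy ColE1/pUC origin. The original ampicillin marker of pUC19 has been replaced with a kanamycin resistance gene (aminoglycoside phosphotransferase) and an f1 phage origin, both taken from pET-28a(+). Selection is therefore on kanamycin. The feature table also picks up a short AmpR promoter fragment and a small lacI fragment, which appear to be remnants of the parental vectors rather than functional elements.

There is no insert. The main non-backbone element is a pheS cassette, in which the E. coli phenylalanyl-tRNA synthetase alpha subunit carrying the T251A/A294G substitutions is expressed from the cat promoter. This relaxed-specificity pheS variant is a standard negative selection marker, since cells expressing it become sensitive to chlorinated phenylalanine analogues. The record does not detail exactly how the marker is used at each assembly step, and the restriction sites involved in assembly are not annotated in the feature table.

According to the record, the vector is used to assemble transcription units in the reverse orientation and with (−) polarity. Transcription units built in it then serve as donors for AarI-mediated Level-3 multigene assembly, so it is one member of a set of Level-2 vectors that determine the direction and order in which units are stacked into larger multigene constructs.
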