Addgene plasmid #108339: pML2(−)WR
Purpose: (Empty Backbone) MIDAS Level-2 shuttle vector for assembling transcription units (TUs) with reverse orientation and (−) polarity. TUs assembled in this vector are used for AarI-mediated Level-3 multigene assembly.
Depositing lab: Andrew Muscroft-Taylor. Depositing organization: Callaghan Innovation. Publication: MIDAS: A Modular DNA Assembly System for Synthetic Biology. van Dolleweerd CJ, Kessans SA, Van de Bittner KC, Bustamante LY, Bundela R, Scott B, Nicholson MJ, Parker EJ. ACS Synth Biol. 2018 Apr 20;7(4):1018-1029. doi: 10.1021/acssynbio.7b00363. Epub 2018 Apr 12. PubMed 29620866.
Backbone
  Vector backbone: pUC19
  Modifications to backbone: Replacement of ampicillin resistance marker with kanamycin resistance gene and f1 ori from pET-28a(+). Introduction of pheS (T251A/A294G) negative selection marker.
  Vector type: Synthetic Biology
  Selectable markers: Kanamycin
Growth in bacteria
  Bacterial resistance: Kanamycin, 50 μg/mL
  Growth temperature: 37°C
  Growth strain: DH5alpha
  Copy number: High Copy
Gene/Insert
  Cloning method: Restriction Enzyme
Terms and licenses: Academic/Nonprofit Terms; Industry Terms: Not Available to Industry
How to cite: pML2(−)WR was a gift from Andrew Muscroft-Taylor (Addgene plasmid # 108339 ; http://n2t.net/addgene:108339 ; RRID:Addgene_108339)
